Addgene plasmid #108221: pEGFP.90 beta
Depositing lab: Didier Picard. Publication: 2-color photobleaching experiments reveal distinct intracellular dynamics of two components of the Hsp90 complex. Picard D, Suslova E, Briand PA. Exp Cell Res. 2006 Nov 15. 312(19):3949-58. 10.1016/j.yexcr.2006.08.026 PubMed 17010336.
Backbone
  Vector backbone: pEGFP-C1
  Vector type: Mammalian Expression
  Selectable markers: Neomycin (select with G418)
Growth in bacteria
  Bacterial resistance: Kanamycin, 50 μg/mL
  Growth temperature: 37°C
  Growth strain: DH5alpha
  Copy number: High Copy
Gene/Insert
  Gene/Insert name: EGFP-Hsp90b
  Species: H. sapiens (human)
  Entrez Gene: HSP90AB1 (a.k.a. D6S182, HSP84, HSP90B, HSPC2, HSPCB)
  Promoter: CMV
  Cloning method: Restriction Enzyme; 5′ cloning site unknown (unknown if destroyed); 3′ cloning site unknown (unknown if destroyed)
Terms and licenses: Academic/Nonprofit Terms; Industry Terms: Not Available to Industry
How to cite: pEGFP.90 beta was a gift from Didier Picard (Addgene plasmid # 108221 ; http://n2t.net/addgene:108221 ; RRID:Addgene_108221)
