[The description below was written by a language model from this plasmid's Addgene catalogue record and pLannotate feature annotations shown in this document.]
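Description:
pEGFP.90 beta is a mammalian expression plasmid built on the pEGFP-C1 backbone that produces human Hsp90β (HSP90AB1) fused at its N-terminus to EGFP. The 6,887 nt construct is maintained at high copy in E. coli through a ColE1/pUC-type origin and also carries an f1 phage origin. A single Tn5 aminoglycoside phosphotransferase gene (NeoR/KanR) provides selection in both hosts. A bacterial bla-type promoter placed just upstream of the SV40 enhancer/early promoter drives it to give kanamycin resistance in bacteria. The SV40 promoter, with the HSV TK polyadenylation signal downstream, drives it to give G418 resistance in transfected mammalian cells.

The expression cassette consists of the CMV immediate early enhancer and promoter, the EGFP coding sequence, a short linker derived from the cloning region, the HSP90AB1 open reading frame, a remnant of the multiple cloning site, and the SV40 poly(A) signal. The restriction sites used for cloning are not recorded. The depositor and sequencing-derived feature tables describe the same length and the same arrangement of parts, differing only in their start coordinate. Small annotated fragments (RSF ori, large T antigen, ble, bGH poly(A)) look like partial matches to backbone sequence rather than functional elements.

Hsp90β is an ATP-dependent molecular chaperone that works with co-chaperones to mature and regulate client proteins involved in signalling and cell cycle control. The fluorescent fusion lets the chaperone be visualised in living cells. The associated publication used two-colour photobleaching experiments to compare the intracellular dynamics of two components of the Hsp90 complex.
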