Features (pLannotate 1.2.2; 15 found; start..end, strand, type, name):
     61..364     +  enhancer       CMV enhancer: human cytomegalovirus immediate early enhancer
    365..568     +  promoter       CMV promoter: human cytomegalovirus (CMV) immediate early promoter
    613..1329    +  CDS            EGFP: EGFP is a basic (constitutively fluorescent) green fluorescent protein published in 1996, derived from Aequorea victoria. It is reported to be a rapidly-maturing weak dimer with moderate acid sensitivity.
   1351..3522    +  CDS            HSP90AB1: HS90B_HUMAN - Also known as HSP90B, HSPC2, HSPCB. Experimental evidence at protein level: Swiss-Prot protein existence level 1. Molecular chaperone that promotes the maturation, structural maintenance and proper regulation of specific target proteins involved for instance in cell cycle control and signal transduction. Undergoes a functional cycle linked to its ATPase activity. This cycle probably induces conformational changes in the client proteins, thereby causing their activation. Interacts dynamically with various co-chaperones that modulate its substrate recognition, ATPase cycle and chap
   3524..3551    +  misc_feature   MCS (fragment): multiple cloning site
   3568..3652    +  CDS            large T antigen (fragment): large T antigen from SV40 (simian virus 40)
   3675..3796    +  polyA_signal   SV40 poly(A) signal: SV40 polyadenylation signal
   3830..4258    -  rep_origin     f1 ori (sequence partly withheld): f1 bacteriophage origin of replication; arrow indicates direction of (+) strand synthesis
   4285..4389    +  promoter       AmpR promoter: bla
   4391..4748    +  promoter       SV40 promoter: SV40 enhancer and early promoter
   4783..5577    +  CDS            NeoR/KanR: aminoglycoside phosphotransferase from Tn5; aph(3')-II (or nptII); confers resistance to neomycin, kanamycin, and G418 (Geneticin®)
   5598..5750    +  CDS            ble (fragment): BLE_KLEPN - Experimental evidence at protein level: Swiss-Prot protein existence level 1. Binding protein with a strong affinity to the bleomycin family of antibiotics. Binds to CL990; an antimitotic-antibiotic compound. From Klebsiella pneumoniae.
   5809..5856    +  polyA_signal   HSV TK poly(A) signal: herpes simplex virus thymidine kinase polyadenylation signal (Cole and Stacy, 1985)
   5947..5963    -  polyA_signal   bGH poly(A) signal (fragment): bovine growth hormone polyadenylation signal
   6185..6773    +  rep_origin     ori: high-copy-number ColE1/pMB1/pBR322/pUC origin of replication
>Addgene plasmid #108221 | pEGFP.90 beta | depositor full sequence | sequence record 204033 | Full Sequence
TAGTTATTAATAGTAATCAATTACGGGGTCATTAGTTCATAGCCCATATATGGAGTTCCGCGTTACATAA
CTTACGGTAAATGGCCCGCCTGGCTGACCGCCCAACGACCCCCGCCCATTGACGTCAATAATGACGTATG
TTCCCATAGTAACGCCAATAGGGACTTTCCATTGACGTCAATGGGTGGAGTATTTACGGTAAACTGCCCA
CTTGGCAGTACATCAAGTGTATCATATGCCAAGTACGCCCCCTATTGACGTCAATGACGGTAAATGGCCC
GCCTGGCATTATGCCCAGTACATGACCTTATGGGACTTTCCTACTTGGCAGTACATCTACGTATTAGTCA
TCGCTATTACCATGGTGATGCGGTTTTGGCAGTACATCAATGGGCGTGGATAGCGGTTTGACTCACGGGG
ATTTCCAAGTCTCCACCCCATTGACGTCAATGGGAGTTTGTTTTGGCACCAAAATCAACGGGACTTTCCA
AAATGTCGTAACAACTCCGCCCCATTGACGCAAATGGGCGGTAGGCGTGTACGGTGGGAGGTCTATATAA
GCAGAGCTGGTTTAGTGAACCGTCAGATCCGCTAGCGCTACCGGTCGCCACCATGGTGAGCAAGGGCGAG
GAGCTGTTCACCGGGGTGGTGCCCATCCTGGTCGAGCTGGACGGCGACGTAAACGGCCACAAGTTCAGCG
TGTCCGGCGAGGGCGAGGGCGATGCCACCTACGGCAAGCTGACCCTGAAGTTCATCTGCACCACCGGCAA
GCTGCCCGTGCCCTGGCCCACCCTCGTGACCACCCTGACCTACGGCGTGCAGTGCTTCAGCCGCTACCCC
GACCACATGAAGCAGCACGACTTCTTCAAGTCCGCCATGCCCGAAGGCTACGTCCAGGAGCGCACCATCT
TCTTCAAGGACGACGGCAACTACAAGACCCGCGCCGAGGTGAAGTTCGAGGGCGACACCCTGGTGAACCG
CATCGAGCTGAAGGGCATCGACTTCAAGGAGGACGGCAACATCCTGGGGCACAAGCTGGAGTACAACTAC
AACAGCCACAACGTCTATATCATGGCCGACAAGCAGAAGAACGGCATCAAGGTGAACTTCAAGATCCGCC
ACAACATCGAGGACGGCAGCGTGCAGCTCGCCGACCACTACCAGCAGAACACCCCCATCGGCGACGGCCC
CGTGCTGCTGCCCGACAACCACTACCTGAGCACCCAGTCCGCCCTGAGCAAAGACCCCAACGAGAAGCGC
GATCACATGGTCCTGCTGGAGTTCGTGACCGCCGCCGGGATCACTCTCGGCATGGACGAGCTGTACAAGT
CCGGACTCAGATCTGGAGGTATGCCTGAGGAAGTGCACCATGGAGAGGAGGAGGTGGAGACTTTTGCCTT
TCAGGCAGAAATTGCCCAACTCATGTCCCTCATCATCAATACCTTCTATTCCAACAAGGAGATTTTCCTT
CGGGAGTTGATCTCTAATGCTTCTGATGCCTTGGACAAGATTCGCTATGAGAGCCTGACAGACCCTTCGA
AGTTGGACAGTGGTAAAGAGCTGAAAATTGACATCATCCCCAACCCTCAGGAACGTACCCTGACTTTGGT
AGACACAGGCATTGGCATGACCAAAGCTGATCTCATAAATAATTTGGGAACCATTGCCAAGTCTGGTACT
AAAGCATTCATGGAGGCTCTTCAGGCTGGTGCAGACATCTCCATGATTGGGCAGTTTGGTGTTGGCTTTT
ATTCTGCCTACTTGGTGGCAGAGAAAGTGGTTGTGATCACAAAGCACAACGATGATGAACAGTATGCTTG
GGAGTCTTCTGCTGGAGGTTCCTTCACTGTGCGTGCTGACCATGGTGAGCCCATTGGCAGGGGTACCAAA
GTGATCCTCCATCTTAAAGAAGATCAGACAGAGTACCTAGAAGAGAGGCGGGTCAAAGAAGTAGTGAAGA
AGCATTCTCAGTTCATAGGCTATCCCATCACCCTTTATTTGGAGAAGGAACGAGAGAAGGAAATTAGTGA
TGATGAGGCAGAGGAAGAGAAAGGTGAGAAAGAAGAGGAAGATAAAGATGATGAAGAAAAACCCAAGATC
GAAGATGTGGGTTCAGATGAGGAGGATGACAGCGGTAAGGATAAGAAGAAGAAAACTAAGAAGATCAAAG
AGAAATACATTGATCAGGAAGAACTAAACAAGACCAAGCCTATTTGGACCAGAAACCCTGATGACATCAC
CCAAGAGGAGTATGGAGAATTCTACAAGAGCCTCACTAATGACTGGGAAGACCACTTGGCAGTCAAGCAC
TTTTCTGTAGAAGGTCAGTTGGAATTCAGGGCATTGCTATTTATTCCTCGTCGGGCTCCCTTTGACCTTT
TTGAGAACAAGAAGAAAAAGAACAACATCAAACTCTATGTCCGCCGTGTGTTCATCATGGACAGCTGTGA
TGAGTTGATACCAGAGTATCTCAATTTTATCCGTGGTGTGGTTGACTCTGAGGATCTGCCCCTGAACATC
TCCCGAGAAATGCTCCAGCAGAGCAAAATCTTGAAAGTCATTCGCAAAAACATTGTTAAGAAGTGCCTTG
AGCTCTTCTCTGAGCTGGCAGAAGACAAGGAGAATTACAAGAAATTCTATGAGGCATTCTCTAAAAATCT
CAAGCTTGGAATCCACGAAGACTCCACTAACCGCCGCCGCCTGTCTGAGCTGCTGCGCTATCATACCTCC
CAGTCTGGAGATGAGATGACATCTCTGTCAGAGTATGTTTCTCGCATGAAGGAGACACAGAAGTCCATCT
ATTACATCACTGGTGAGAGCAAAGAGCAGGTGGCCAACTCAGCTTTTGTGGAGCGAGTGCGGAAACGGGG
CTTCGAGGTGGTATATATGACCGAGCCCATTGACGAGTACTGTGTGCAGCAGCTCAAGGAATTTGATGGG
AAGAGCCTGGTCTCAGTTACCAAGGAGGGTCTGGAGCTGCCTGAGGATGAGGAGGAGAAGAAGAAGATGG
AAGAGAGCAAGGCAAAGTTTGAGAACCTCTGCAAGCTCATGAAAGAAATCTTAGATAAGAAGGTTGAGAA
GGTGACAATCTCCAATAGACTTGTGTCTTCACCTTGCTGCATTGTGACCAGCACCTACGGCTGGACAGCC
AATATGGAGCGGATCATGAAAGCCCAGGCACTTCGGGACAACTCCACCATGGGCTATATGATGGCCAAAA
AGCACCTGGAGATCAACCCTGACCACCCCATTGTGGAGACGCTGCGGCAGAAGGCTGAGGCCGACAAGAA
TGATAAGGCAGTTAAGGACCTGGTGGTGCTGCTGTTTGAAACCGCCCTGCTATCTTCTGGCTTTTCCCTT
GAGGATCCCCAGACCCACTCCAACCGCATCTATCGCATGATCAAGCTAGGTCTAGGTATTGATGAAGATG
AAGTGGCAGCAGAGGAACCCAATGCTGCAGTTCCTGATGAGATCCCCCCTCTCGAGGGCGATGAGGATGC
GTCTCGCATGGAAGAAGTCGATTAGTCGACGGTACCGCGGGCCCGGGATCCACCGGATCTAGATAACTGA
TCATAATCAGCCATACCACATTTGTAGAGGTTTTACTTGCTTTAAAAAACCTCCCACACCTCCCCCTGAA
CCTGAAACATAAAATGAATGCAATTGTTGTTGTTAACTTGTTTATTGCAGCTTATAATGGTTACAAATAA
AGCAATAGCATCACAAATTTCACAAATAAAGCATTTTTTTCACTGCATTCTAGTTGTGGTTTGTCCAAAC
TCATCAATGTATCTTAACGCGTAAATTGTAAGCGTTAATATTTTGTTAAAATTCGCGTTAAATTTTTGTT
AAATCAGCTCATTTTTTAACCAATAGGCCGAAATCGGCAAAATCCCTTATAAATCAAAAGAATAGACCGA
GATAGGGT
[37 nt withheld, positions 3929-3965]
AAAGAACGTGGACTCCAACGTCAAAGG
[49 nt withheld, positions 3993-4041]
T
[91 nt withheld, positions 4043-4133]
G
[124 nt withheld, positions 4135-4258]
CAGGTGGCACTTTTCGGGGAAATGTGCGCGGAACCCCTATTTGTTTATTTTTCTAAATACATTCAAATAT
GTATCCGCTCATGAGACAATAACCCTGATAAATGCTTCAATAATATTGAAAAAGGAAGAGTCCTGAGGCG
GAAAGAACCAGCTGTGGAATGTGTGTCAGTTAGGGTGTGGAAAGTCCCCAGGCTCCCCAGCAGGCAGAAG
TATGCAAAGCATGCATCTCAATTAGTCAGCAACCAGGTGTGGAAAGTCCCCAGGCTCCCCAGCAGGCAGA
AGTATGCAAAGCATGCATCTCAATTAGTCAGCAACCATAGTCCCGCCCCTAACTCCGCCCATCCCGCCCC
TAACTCCGCCCAGTTCCGCCCATTCTCCGCCCCATGGCTGACTAATTTTTTTTATTTATGCAGAGGCCGA
GGCCGCCTCGGCCTCTGAGCTATTCCAGAAGTAGTGAGGAGGCTTTTTTGGAGGCCTAGGCTTTTGCAAA
GATCGATCAAGAGACAGGATGAGGATCGTTTCGCATGATTGAACAAGATGGATTGCACGCAGGTTCTCCG
GCCGCTTGGGTGGAGAGGCTATTCGGCTATGACTGGGCACAACAGACAATCGGCTGCTCTGATGCCGCCG
TGTTCCGGCTGTCAGCGCAGGGGCGCCCGGTTCTTTTTGTCAAGACCGACCTGTCCGGTGCCCTGAATGA
ACTGCAAGACGAGGCAGCGCGGCTATCGTGGCTGGCCACGACGGGCGTTCCTTGCGCAGCTGTGCTCGAC
GTTGTCACTGAAGCGGGAAGGGACTGGCTGCTATTGGGCGAAGTGCCGGGGCAGGATCTCCTGTCATCTC
ACCTTGCTCCTGCCGAGAAAGTATCCATCATGGCTGATGCAATGCGGCGGCTGCATACGCTTGATCCGGC
TACCTGCCCATTCGACCACCAAGCGAAACATCGCATCGAGCGAGCACGTACTCGGATGGAAGCCGGTCTT
GTCGATCAGGATGATCTGGACGAAGAGCATCAGGGGCTCGCGCCAGCCGAACTGTTCGCCAGGCTCAAGG
CGAGCATGCCCGACGGCGAGGATCTCGTCGTGACCCATGGCGATGCCTGCTTGCCGAATATCATGGTGGA
AAATGGCCGCTTTTCTGGATTCATCGACTGTGGCCGGCTGGGTGTGGCGGACCGCTATCAGGACATAGCG
TTGGCTACCCGTGATATTGCTGAAGAGCTTGGCGGCGAATGGGCTGACCGCTTCCTCGTGCTTTACGGTA
TCGCCGCTCCCGATTCGCAGCGCATCGCCTTCTATCGCCTTCTTGACGAGTTCTTCTGAGCGGGACTCTG
GGGTTCGAAATGACCGACCAAGCGACGCCCAACCTGCCATCACGAGATTTCGATTCCACCGCCGCCTTCT
ATGAAAGGTTGGGCTTCGGAATCGTTTTCCGGGACGCCGGCTGGATGATCCTCCAGCGCGGGGATCTCAT
GCTGGAGTTCTTCGCCCACCCTAGGGGGAGGCTAACTGAAACACGGAAGGAGACAATACCGGAAGGAACC
CGCGCTATGACGGCAATAAAAAGACAGAATAAAACGCACGGTGTTGGGTCGTTTGTTCATAAACGCGGGG
TTCGGTCCCAGGGCTGGCACTCTGTCGATACCCCACCGAGACCCCATTGGGGCCAATACGCCCGCGTTTC
TTCCTTTTCCCCACCCCACCCCCCAAGTTCGGGTGAAGGCCCAGGGCTCGCAGCCAACGTCGGGGCGGCA
GGCCCTGCCATAGCCTCAGGTTACTCATATATACTTTAGATTGATTTAAAACTTCATTTTTAATTTAAAA
GGATCTAGGTGAAGATCCTTTTTGATAATCTCATGACCAAAATCCCTTAACGTGAGTTTTCGTTCCACTG
AGCGTCAGACCCCGTAGAAAAGATCAAAGGATCTTCTTGAGATCCTTTTTTTCTGCGCGTAATCTGCTGC
TTGCAAACAAAAAAACCACCGCTACCAGCGGTGGTTTGTTTGCCGGATCAAGAGCTACCAACTCTTTTTC
CGAAGGTAACTGGCTTCAGCAGAGCGCAGATACCAAATACTGTCCTTCTAGTGTAGCCGTAGTTAGGCCA
CCACTTCAAGAACTCTGTAGCACCGCCTACATACCTCGCTCTGCTAATCCTGTTACCAGTGGCTGCTGCC
AGTGGCGATAAGTCGTGTCTTACCGGGTTGGACTCAAGACGATAGTTACCGGATAAGGCGCAGCGGTCGG
GCTGAACGGGGGGTTCGTGCACACAGCCCAGCTTGGAGCGAACGACCTACACCGAACTGAGATACCTACA
GCGTGAGCTATGAGAAAGCGCCACGCTTCCCGAAGGGAGAAAGGCGGACAGGTATCCGGTAAGCGGCAGG
GTCGGAACAGGAGAGCGCACGAGGGAGCTTCCAGGGGGAAACGCCTGGTATCTTTATAGTCCTGTCGGGT
TTCGCCACCTCTGACTTGAGCGTCGATTTTTGTGATGCTCGTCAGGGGGGCGGAGCCTATGGAAAAACGC
CAGCAACGCGGCCTTTTTACGGTTCCTGGCCTTTTGCTGGCCTTTTGCTCACATGTTCTTTCCTGCGTTA
TCCCCTGATTCTGTGGATAACCGTATTACCGCCATGCAT
