Features (pLannotate 1.2.2; 16 found; start..end, strand, type, name):
      1..31      +  rep_origin     RSF ori (fragment): Plasmids containing the RSF 1030 origin of replication can be propagated in E. coli cells that contain additional plasmids with compatible origins.
     99..402     +  enhancer       CMV enhancer: human cytomegalovirus immediate early enhancer
    403..606     +  promoter       CMV promoter: human cytomegalovirus (CMV) immediate early promoter
    651..1367    +  CDS            EGFP: EGFP is a basic (constitutively fluorescent) green fluorescent protein published in 1996, derived from Aequorea victoria. It is reported to be a rapidly-maturing weak dimer with moderate acid sensitivity.
   1389..3560    +  CDS            HSP90AB1: HS90B_HUMAN - Also known as HSP90B, HSPC2, HSPCB. Experimental evidence at protein level: Swiss-Prot protein existence level 1. Molecular chaperone that promotes the maturation, structural maintenance and proper regulation of specific target proteins involved for instance in cell cycle control and signal transduction. Undergoes a functional cycle linked to its ATPase activity. This cycle probably induces conformational changes in the client proteins, thereby causing their activation. Interacts dynamically with various co-chaperones that modulate its substrate recognition, ATPase cycle and chap
   3562..3589    +  misc_feature   MCS (fragment): multiple cloning site
   3606..3690    +  CDS            large T antigen (fragment): large T antigen from SV40 (simian virus 40)
   3713..3834    +  polyA_signal   SV40 poly(A) signal: SV40 polyadenylation signal
   3868..4296    -  rep_origin     f1 ori (sequence partly withheld): f1 bacteriophage origin of replication; arrow indicates direction of (+) strand synthesis
   4323..4427    +  promoter       AmpR promoter: bla
   4429..4786    +  promoter       SV40 promoter: SV40 enhancer and early promoter
   4821..5615    +  CDS            NeoR/KanR: aminoglycoside phosphotransferase from Tn5; aph(3')-II (or nptII); confers resistance to neomycin, kanamycin, and G418 (Geneticin®)
   5636..5788    +  CDS            ble (fragment): BLE_KLEPN - Experimental evidence at protein level: Swiss-Prot protein existence level 1. Binding protein with a strong affinity to the bleomycin family of antibiotics. Binds to CL990; an antimitotic-antibiotic compound. From Klebsiella pneumoniae.
   5847..5894    +  polyA_signal   HSV TK poly(A) signal: herpes simplex virus thymidine kinase polyadenylation signal (Cole and Stacy, 1985)
   5985..6001    -  polyA_signal   bGH poly(A) signal (fragment): bovine growth hormone polyadenylation signal
   6223..6811    +  rep_origin     ori: high-copy-number ColE1/pMB1/pBR322/pUC origin of replication
>Addgene plasmid #108221 | pEGFP.90 beta | addgene full sequence | sequence record 207848 | Addgene NGS Result
CCCCTGATTCTGTGGATAACCGTATTACCGCCATGCATTAGTTATTAATAGTAATCAATTACGGGGTCAT
TAGTTCATAGCCCATATATGGAGTTCCGCGTTACATAACTTACGGTAAATGGCCCGCCTGGCTGACCGCC
CAACGACCCCCGCCCATTGACGTCAATAATGACGTATGTTCCCATAGTAACGCCAATAGGGACTTTCCAT
TGACGTCAATGGGTGGAGTATTTACGGTAAACTGCCCACTTGGCAGTACATCAAGTGTATCATATGCCAA
GTACGCCCCCTATTGACGTCAATGACGGTAAATGGCCCGCCTGGCATTATGCCCAGTACATGACCTTATG
GGACTTTCCTACTTGGCAGTACATCTACGTATTAGTCATCGCTATTACCATGGTGATGCGGTTTTGGCAG
TACATCAATGGGCGTGGATAGCGGTTTGACTCACGGGGATTTCCAAGTCTCCACCCCATTGACGTCAATG
GGAGTTTGTTTTGGCACCAAAATCAACGGGACTTTCCAAAATGTCGTAACAACTCCGCCCCATTGACGCA
AATGGGCGGTAGGCGTGTACGGTGGGAGGTCTATATAAGCAGAGCTGGTTTAGTGAACCGTCAGATCCGC
TAGCGCTACCGGTCGCCACCATGGTGAGCAAGGGCGAGGAGCTGTTCACCGGGGTGGTGCCCATCCTGGT
CGAGCTGGACGGCGACGTAAACGGCCACAAGTTCAGCGTGTCCGGCGAGGGCGAGGGCGATGCCACCTAC
GGCAAGCTGACCCTGAAGTTCATCTGCACCACCGGCAAGCTGCCCGTGCCCTGGCCCACCCTCGTGACCA
CCCTGACCTACGGCGTGCAGTGCTTCAGCCGCTACCCCGACCACATGAAGCAGCACGACTTCTTCAAGTC
CGCCATGCCCGAAGGCTACGTCCAGGAGCGCACCATCTTCTTCAAGGACGACGGCAACTACAAGACCCGC
GCCGAGGTGAAGTTCGAGGGCGACACCCTGGTGAACCGCATCGAGCTGAAGGGCATCGACTTCAAGGAGG
ACGGCAACATCCTGGGGCACAAGCTGGAGTACAACTACAACAGCCACAACGTCTATATCATGGCCGACAA
GCAGAAGAACGGCATCAAGGTGAACTTCAAGATCCGCCACAACATCGAGGACGGCAGCGTGCAGCTCGCC
GACCACTACCAGCAGAACACCCCCATCGGCGACGGCCCCGTGCTGCTGCCCGACAACCACTACCTGAGCA
CCCAGTCCGCCCTGAGCAAAGACCCCAACGAGAAGCGCGATCACATGGTCCTGCTGGAGTTCGTGACCGC
CGCCGGGATCACTCTCGGCATGGACGAGCTGTACAAGTCCGGACTCAGATCTGGAGGTATGCCTGAGGAA
GTGCACCATGGAGAGGAGGAGGTGGAGACTTTTGCCTTTCAGGCAGAAATTGCCCAACTCATGTCCCTCA
TCATCAATACCTTCTATTCCAACAAGGAGATTTTCCTTCGGGAGTTGATCTCTAATGCTTCTGATGCCTT
GGACAAGATTCGCTATGAGAGCCTGACAGACCCTTCGAAGTTGGACAGTGGTAAAGAGCTGAAAATTGAC
ATCATCCCCAACCCTCAGGAACGTACCCTGACTTTGGTAGACACAGGCATTGGCATGACCAAAGCTGATC
TCATAAATAATTTGGGAACCATTGCCAAGTCTGGTACTAAAGCATTCATGGAGGCTCTTCAGGCTGGTGC
AGACATCTCCATGATTGGGCAGTTTGGTGTTGGCTTTTATTCTGCCTACTTGGTGGCAGAGAAAGTGGTT
GTGATCACAAAGCACAACGATGATGAACAGTATGCTTGGGAGTCTTCTGCTGGAGGTTCCTTCACTGTGC
GTGCTGACCATGGTGAGCCCATTGGCAGGGGTACCAAAGTGATCCTCCATCTTAAAGAAGATCAGACAGA
GTACCTAGAAGAGAGGCGGGTCAAAGAAGTAGTGAAGAAGCATTCTCAGTTCATAGGCTATCCCATCACC
CTTTATTTGGAGAAGGAACGAGAGAAGGAAATTAGTGATGATGAGGCAGAGGAAGAGAAAGGTGAGAAAG
AAGAGGAAGATAAAGATGATGAAGAAAAGCCCAAGATCGAAGATGTGGGTTCAGATGAGGAGGATGACAG
CGGTAAGGATAAGAAGAAGAAAACTAAGAAGATCAAAGAGAAATACATTGATCAGGAAGAACTAAACAAG
ACCAAGCCTATTTGGACCAGAAACCCTGATGACATCACCCAAGAGGAGTATGGAGAATTCTACAAGAGCC
TCACTAATGACTGGGAAGACCACTTGGCAGTCAAGCACTTTTCTGTAGAAGGTCAGTTGGAATTCAGGGC
ATTGCTATTTATTCCTCGTCGGGCTCCCTTTGACCTTTTTGAGAACAAGAAGAAAAAGAACAACATCAAA
CTCTATGTCCGCCGTGTGTTCATCATGGACAGCTGTGATGAGTTGATACCAGAGTATCTCAATTTTATCC
GTGGTGTGGTTGACTCTGAGGATCTGCCCCTGAACATCTCCCGAGAAATGCTCCAGCAGAGCAAAATCTT
GAAAGTCATTCGCAAAAACATTGTTAAGAAGTGCCTTGAGCTCTTCTCTGAGCTGGCAGAAGACAAGGAG
AATTACAAGAAATTCTATGAGGCATTCTCTAAAAATCTCAAGCTTGGAATCCACGAAGACTCCACTAACC
GCCGCCGCCTGTCTGAGCTGCTGCGCTATCATACCTCCCAGTCTGGAGATGAGATGACATCTCTGTCAGA
GTATGTTTCTCGCATGAAGGAGACACAGAAGTCCATCTATTACATCACTGGTGAGAGCAAAGAGCAGGTG
GCCAACTCAGCTTTTGTGGAGCGAGTGCGGAAACGGGGCTTCGAGGTGGTATATATGACCGAGCCCATTG
ACGAGTACTGTGTGCAGCAGCTCAAGGAATTTGATGGGAAGAGCCTGGTCTCAGTTACCAAGGAGGGTCT
GGAGCTGCCTGAGGATGAGGAGGAGAAGAAGAAGATGGAAGAGAGCAAGGCAAAGTTTGAGAACCTCTGC
AAGCTCATGAAAGAAATCTTAGATAAGAAGGTTGAGAAGGTGACAATCTCCAATAGACTTGTGTCTTCAC
CTTGCTGCATTGTGACCAGCACCTACGGCTGGACAGCCAATATGGAGCGGATCATGAAAGCCCAGGCACT
TCGGGACAACTCCACCATGGGCTATATGATGGCCAAAAAGCACCTGGAGATCAACCCTGACCACCCCATT
GTGGAGACGCTGCGGCAGAAGGCTGAGGCCGACAAGAATGATAAGGCAGTTAAGGACCTGGTGGTGCTGC
TGTTTGAAACCGCCCTGCTATCTTCTGGCTTTTCCCTTGAGGATCCCCAGACCCACTCCAACCGCATCTA
TCGCATGATCAAGCTAGGTCTAGGTATTGATGAAGATGAAGTGGCAGCAGAGGAACCCAATGCTGCAGTT
CCTGATGAGATCCCCCCTCTCGAGGGCGATGAGGATGCGTCTCGCATGGAAGAAGTCGATTAGTCGACGG
TACCGCGGGCCCGGGATCCACCGGATCTAGATAACTGATCATAATCAGCCATACCACATTTGTAGAGGTT
TTACTTGCTTTAAAAAACCTCCCACACCTCCCCCTGAACCTGAAACATAAAATGAATGCAATTGTTGTTG
TTAACTTGTTTATTGCAGCTTATAATGGTTACAAATAAAGCAATAGCATCACAAATTTCACAAATAAAGC
ATTTTTTTCACTGCATTCTAGTTGTGGTTTGTCCAAACTCATCAATGTATCTTAACGCGTAAATTGTAAG
CGTTAATATTTTGTTAAAATTCGCGTTAAATTTTTGTTAAATCAGCTCATTTTTTAACCAATAGGCCGAA
ATCGGCAAAATCCCTTATAAATCAAAAGAATAGACCGAGATAGGGT
[37 nt withheld, positions 3967-4003]
AAAGAACGTGGACTCCAACGTCAAAGG
[49 nt withheld, positions 4031-4079]
T
[91 nt withheld, positions 4081-4171]
G
[124 nt withheld, positions 4173-4296]
CAGGTGGCACTTTTCGGGGAAATGTGCGCGGAACCCCTATTTGTTTATTTTTCTAAATACATTCAAATAT
GTATCCGCTCATGAGACAATAACCCTGATAAATGCTTCAATAATATTGAAAAAGGAAGAGTCCTGAGGCG
GAAAGAACCAGCTGTGGAATGTGTGTCAGTTAGGGTGTGGAAAGTCCCCAGGCTCCCCAGCAGGCAGAAG
TATGCAAAGCATGCATCTCAATTAGTCAGCAACCAGGTGTGGAAAGTCCCCAGGCTCCCCAGCAGGCAGA
AGTATGCAAAGCATGCATCTCAATTAGTCAGCAACCATAGTCCCGCCCCTAACTCCGCCCATCCCGCCCC
TAACTCCGCCCAGTTCCGCCCATTCTCCGCCCCATGGCTGACTAATTTTTTTTATTTATGCAGAGGCCGA
GGCCGCCTCGGCCTCTGAGCTATTCCAGAAGTAGTGAGGAGGCTTTTTTGGAGGCCTAGGCTTTTGCAAA
GATCGATCAAGAGACAGGATGAGGATCGTTTCGCATGATTGAACAAGATGGATTGCACGCAGGTTCTCCG
GCCGCTTGGGTGGAGAGGCTATTCGGCTATGACTGGGCACAACAGACAATCGGCTGCTCTGATGCCGCCG
TGTTCCGGCTGTCAGCGCAGGGGCGCCCGGTTCTTTTTGTCAAGACCGACCTGTCCGGTGCCCTGAATGA
ACTGCAAGACGAGGCAGCGCGGCTATCGTGGCTGGCCACGACGGGCGTTCCTTGCGCAGCTGTGCTCGAC
GTTGTCACTGAAGCGGGAAGGGACTGGCTGCTATTGGGCGAAGTGCCGGGGCAGGATCTCCTGTCATCTC
ACCTTGCTCCTGCCGAGAAAGTATCCATCATGGCTGATGCAATGCGGCGGCTGCATACGCTTGATCCGGC
TACCTGCCCATTCGACCACCAAGCGAAACATCGCATCGAGCGAGCACGTACTCGGATGGAAGCCGGTCTT
GTCGATCAGGATGATCTGGACGAAGAGCATCAGGGGCTCGCGCCAGCCGAACTGTTCGCCAGGCTCAAGG
CGAGCATGCCCGACGGCGAGGATCTCGTCGTGACCCATGGCGATGCCTGCTTGCCGAATATCATGGTGGA
AAATGGCCGCTTTTCTGGATTCATCGACTGTGGCCGGCTGGGTGTGGCGGACCGCTATCAGGACATAGCG
TTGGCTACCCGTGATATTGCTGAAGAGCTTGGCGGCGAATGGGCTGACCGCTTCCTCGTGCTTTACGGTA
TCGCCGCTCCCGATTCGCAGCGCATCGCCTTCTATCGCCTTCTTGACGAGTTCTTCTGAGCGGGACTCTG
GGGTTCGAAATGACCGACCAAGCGACGCCCAACCTGCCATCACGAGATTTCGATTCCACCGCCGCCTTCT
ATGAAAGGTTGGGCTTCGGAATCGTTTTCCGGGACGCCGGCTGGATGATCCTCCAGCGCGGGGATCTCAT
GCTGGAGTTCTTCGCCCACCCTAGGGGGAGGCTAACTGAAACACGGAAGGAGACAATACCGGAAGGAACC
CGCGCTATGACGGCAATAAAAAGACAGAATAAAACGCACGGTGTTGGGTCGTTTGTTCATAAACGCGGGG
TTCGGTCCCAGGGCTGGCACTCTGTCGATACCCCACCGAGACCCCATTGGGGCCAATACGCCCGCGTTTC
TTCCTTTTCCCCACCCCACCCCCCAAGTTCGGGTGAAGGCCCAGGGCTCGCAGCCAACGTCGGGGCGGCA
GGCCCTGCCATAGCCTCAGGTTACTCATATATACTTTAGATTGATTTAAAACTTCATTTTTAATTTAAAA
GGATCTAGGTGAAGATCCTTTTTGATAATCTCATGACCAAAATCCCTTAACGTGAGTTTTCGTTCCACTG
AGCGTCAGACCCCGTAGAAAAGATCAAAGGATCTTCTTGAGATCCTTTTTTTCTGCGCGTAATCTGCTGC
TTGCAAACAAAAAAACCACCGCTACCAGCGGTGGTTTGTTTGCCGGATCAAGAGCTACCAACTCTTTTTC
CGAAGGTAACTGGCTTCAGCAGAGCGCAGATACCAAATACTGTTCTTCTAGTGTAGCCGTAGTTAGGCCA
CCACTTCAAGAACTCTGTAGCACCGCCTACATACCTCGCTCTGCTAATCCTGTTACCAGTGGCTGCTGCC
AGTGGCGATAAGTCGTGTCTTACCGGGTTGGACTCAAGACGATAGTTACCGGATAAGGCGCAGCGGTCGG
GCTGAACGGGGGGTTCGTGCACACAGCCCAGCTTGGAGCGAACGACCTACACCGAACTGAGATACCTACA
GCGTGAGCTATGAGAAAGCGCCACGCTTCCCGAAGGGAGAAAGGCGGACAGGTATCCGGTAAGCGGCAGG
GTCGGAACAGGAGAGCGCACGAGGGAGCTTCCAGGGGGAAACGCCTGGTATCTTTATAGTCCTGTCGGGT
TTCGCCACCTCTGACTTGAGCGTCGATTTTTGTGATGCTCGTCAGGGGGGCGGAGCCTATGGAAAAACGC
CAGCAACGCGGCCTTTTTACGGTTCCTGGCCTTTTGCTGGCCTTTTGCTCACATGTTCTTTCCTGCGTTA
T
